Addgene plasmid #187075: pCDNA5/FRT/TO_Vimentin-dHaloTag7_T2A_mEGFP
Purpose: Expression of dHaloTag7 located at the intermediate filaments of mammalian cells
Depositing lab: Kai Johnsson. Depositing organization: Max Planck Institute for Medical Research. Publication: Exchangeable HaloTag Ligands for Super-Resolution Fluorescence Microscopy. Kompa J, Bruins J, Glogger M, Wilhelm J, Frei MS, Tarnawski M, D'Este E, Heilemann M, Hiblot J, Johnsson K. J Am Chem Soc. 2023 Feb 8;145(5):3075-3083. doi: 10.1021/jacs.2c11969. Epub 2023 Jan 30. PubMed 36716211.
Backbone
  Vector backbone: pCDNA5/FR/TO
  Vector type: Mammalian Expression
  Selectable markers: Hygromycin
Growth in bacteria
  Bacterial resistance: Ampicillin, 100 μg/mL
  Growth temperature: 37°C
  Growth strain: DH5alpha
  Copy number: High Copy
Gene/Insert
  Gene/Insert name: Vimentin-dHaloTag7 (alt names: Vimentin-dHaloTag7; mEGFP)
  Species: H. sapiens (human)
  Mutation: dHaloTag7 = HaloTag7-D106A
  Cloning method: Gibson Cloning
Terms and licenses: Academic/Nonprofit Terms; Industry Terms: Not Available to Industry
How to cite: pCDNA5/FRT/TO_Vimentin-dHaloTag7_T2A_mEGFP was a gift from Kai Johnsson (Addgene plasmid # 187075 ; http://n2t.net/addgene:187075 ; RRID:Addgene_187075)
