[The description below was written by a language model from this plasmid's Addgene catalogue record and pLannotate feature annotations shown in this document.]
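Description:
pCDNA5/FRT/TO_Vimentin-dHaloTag7_T2A_mEGFP is an 8.2 kb mammalian expression plasmid built by Gibson cloning on the pcDNA5/FRT/TO backbone. In bacteria it is maintained at high copy through a ColE1/pUC-type origin and selected with ampicillin via the bla gene. Transcription of the payload is driven by the CMV immediate-early enhancer and promoter, followed by short elements annotated as tet-operator-containing fragments. This matches the "TO" design, in which a Tet repressor, where present in the host cell, holds the promoter off until tetracycline or doxycycline is added. A bGH polyadenylation signal terminates the transcript.

The open reading frame encodes human vimentin fused at its C-terminus to dHaloTag7, a HaloTag7 variant carrying the D106A mutation. This is followed, according to the construct name, by a T2A self-cleaving peptide and mEGFP. The annotation tool labels the fluorescent protein CDS as EBFP, most likely a close-homology call, and it does not annotate the short T2A in the gap before that CDS. Vimentin directs the tag to intermediate filaments, while the T2A releases free mEGFP as a separate marker of expressing cells. D106 is the catalytic nucleophile of HaloTag, so its loss should abolish covalent ligand capture, which fits the associated work on exchangeable HaloTag ligands for super-resolution fluorescence microscopy.

Downstream sits an FRT site immediately ahead of a hygromycin resistance gene with an SV40 poly(A) signal and no complete promoter of its own. Flp-mediated integration into a compatible genomic FRT landing site is expected to activate the marker, allowing hygromycin selection of isogenic stable lines. The remaining f1 ori, lac and ble fragments appear to be backbone remnants.
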