Features (pLannotate 1.2.2; 23 found; start..end, strand, type, name):
     28..80      -  misc_feature   bom (fragment): basis of mobility region from pBR322
    235..614     +  enhancer       CMV enhancer: human cytomegalovirus immediate early enhancer
    615..818     +  promoter       CMV promoter: human cytomegalovirus (CMV) immediate early promoter
    820..839     +  promoter       PLtetO-1 promoter (fragment): modified phage lambda PL promoter with tet operator sites (Lutz and Bujard, 1997)
    841..860     +  promoter       PLtetO-1 promoter (fragment): modified phage lambda PL promoter with tet operator sites (Lutz and Bujard, 1997)
    868..901     +  promoter       TRE3GV promoter (fragment): 3rd-generation Tet-responsive promoter that can be activated by binding of Tet-On® 3G, optimized for retroviral and lentiviral vectors
   1043..2440    +  CDS            VIM: VIME_HUMAN - Experimental evidence at protein level: Swiss-Prot protein existence level 1. Involved with LARP6 in the stabilization of type I collagen mRNAs for CO1A1 and CO1A2. From Homo sapiens (Human).
   2468..3351    +  CDS            HaloTag® (fragment): modified bacterial dehalogenase that forms covalent bonds with chloroalkane derivatives
   3407..4123    +  CDS            EBFP: enhanced blue variant of GFP mammalian codon-optimized
   4161..4385    +  polyA_signal   bGH poly(A) signal: bovine growth hormone polyadenylation signal
   4389..4410    +  promoter       SV40 promoter (fragment): SV40 enhancer and early promoter
   4431..4664    +  rep_origin     f1 ori (fragment) (sequence partly withheld): f1 bacteriophage origin of replication; arrow indicates direction of (+) strand synthesis
   4669..4716    +  protein_bind   FRT: FLP-mediated recombination occurs in the 8-bp core sequence TCTAGAAA (Turan and Bode, 2011). FLP recombinase from the Saccharomyces cerevisiae 2μ plasmid
   4724..5746    +  CDS            HygR: aminoglycoside phosphotransferase from E. coli; aph(4)-Ia; confers resistance to hygromycin
   5756..5881    +  CDS            ble (fragment): BLE_KLEPN - Experimental evidence at protein level: Swiss-Prot protein existence level 1. Binding protein with a strong affinity to the bleomycin family of antibiotics. Binds to CL990; an antimitotic-antibiotic compound. From Klebsiella pneumoniae.
   5876..5997    +  polyA_signal   SV40 poly(A) signal: SV40 polyadenylation signal
   6070..6086    -  protein_bind   lac operator: The lac repressor binds to the lac operator to inhibit transcription in E. coli. This inhibition can be relieved by adding lactose or isopropyl-β-D-thiogalactopyranoside (IPTG). lac repressor encoded by lacI
   6094..6124    -  promoter       lac promoter: promoter for the E. coli lac operon
   6139..6160    -  protein_bind   CAP binding site: CAP binding activates transcription in the presence of cAMP. E. coli catabolite activator protein
   6173..6265    -  CDS            lacI (fragment): lac repressor; lacI; The lac repressor binds to the lac operator to inhibit transcription in E. coli. This inhibition can be relieved by adding lactose or isopropyl-β-D-thiogalactopyranoside (IPTG).
   6448..7035    -  rep_origin     ori: high-copy-number ColE1/pMB1/pBR322/pUC origin of replication
   7206..8066    -  CDS            AmpR: β-lactamase; bla; confers resistance to ampicillin, carbenicillin, and related antibiotics
   8067..8171    -  promoter       AmpR promoter: bla
>Addgene plasmid #187075 | pCDNA5/FRT/TO_Vimentin-dHaloTag7_T2A_mEGFP | addgene full sequence | sequence record 367412 | Addgene NGS Result
GACGGATCGGGAGATCTCCCGATCCCCTATGGTGCACTCTCAGTACAATCTGCTCTGATGCCGCATAGTT
AAGCCAGTATCTGCTCCCTGCTTGTGTGTTGGAGGTCGCTGAGTAGTGCGCGAGCAAAATTTAAGCTACA
ACAAGGCAAGGCTTGACCGACAATTGCATGAAGAATCTGCTTAGGGTTAGGCGTTTTGCGCTGCTTCGCG
ATGTACGGGCCAGATATACGCGTTGACATTGATTATTGACTAGTTATTAATAGTAATCAATTACGGGGTC
ATTAGTTCATAGCCCATATATGGAGTTCCGCGTTACATAACTTACGGTAAATGGCCCGCCTGGCTGACCG
CCCAACGACCCCCGCCCATTGACGTCAATAATGACGTATGTTCCCATAGTAACGCCAATAGGGACTTTCC
ATTGACGTCAATGGGTGGAGTATTTACGGTAAACTGCCCACTTGGCAGTACATCAAGTGTATCATATGCC
AAGTACGCCCCCTATTGACGTCAATGACGGTAAATGGCCCGCCTGGCATTATGCCCAGTACATGACCTTA
TGGGACTTTCCTACTTGGCAGTACATCTACGTATTAGTCATCGCTATTACCATGGTGATGCGGTTTTGGC
AGTACATCAATGGGCGTGGATAGCGGTTTGACTCACGGGGATTTCCAAGTCTCCACCCCATTGACGTCAA
TGGGAGTTTGTTTTGGCACCAAAATCAACGGGACTTTCCAAAATGTCGTAACAACTCCGCCCCATTGACG
CAAATGGGCGGTAGGCGTGTACGGTGGGAGGTCTATATAAGCAGAGCTCTCCCTATCAGTGATAGAGATC
TCCCTATCAGTGATAGAGATCGTCGACGAGCTCGTTTAGTGAACCGTCAGATCGCCTGGAGACGCCATCC
ACGCTGTTTTGACCTCCATAGAAGACACCGGGACCGATCCAGCCTCCGGACTCTAGCGTTTAAACTTAAG
CTTGGTACCGAGCTCGGATCCACTAGTCCAGTGTGGTGGAATTCTGCAGATATCCAGCAACCATGTCCAC
CAGGTCCGTGTCCTCGTCCTCCTACCGCAGGATGTTCGGCGGCCCGGGCACCGCGAGCCGGCCGAGCTCC
AGCCGGAGCTACGTGACTACGTCCACCCGCACCTACAGCCTGGGCAGCGCGCTGCGCCCCAGCACCAGCC
GCAGCCTCTACGCCTCGTCCCCGGGCGGCGTGTATGCCACGCGCTCCTCTGCCGTGCGCCTGCGGAGCAG
CGTGCCCGGGGTGCGGCTCCTGCAGGACTCGGTGGACTTCTCGCTGGCCGACGCCATCAACACCGAGTTC
AAGAACACCCGCACCAACGAGAAGGTGGAGCTGCAGGAGCTGAATGACCGCTTCGCCAACTACATCGACA
AGGTGCGCTTCCTGGAGCAGCAGAATAAGATCCTGCTGGCCGAGCTCGAGCAGCTCAAGGGCCAAGGCAA
GTCGCGCCTGGGGGACCTCTACGAGGAGGAGATGCGGGAGCTGCGCCGGCAGGTGGACCAGCTAACCAAC
GACAAAGCCCGCGTCGAGGTGGAGCGCGACAACCTGGCCGAGGACATCATGCGCCTCCGGGAGAAATTGC
AGGAGGAGATGCTTCAGAGAGAGGAAGCCGAAAACACCCTGCAATCTTTCAGACAGGATGTTGACAATGC
GTCTCTGGCACGTCTTGACCTTGAACGCAAAGTGGAATCTTTGCAAGAAGAGATTGCCTTTTTGAAGAAA
CTCCACGAAGAGGAAATCCAGGAGCTGCAGGCTCAGATTCAGGAACAGCATGTCCAAATCGATGTGGATG
TTTCCAAGCCTGACCTCACGGCTGCCCTGCGTGACGTACGTCAGCAATATGAAAGTGTGGCTGCCAAGAA
CCTGCAGGAGGCAGAAGAATGGTACAAATCCAAGTTTGCTGACCTCTCTGAGGCTGCCAACCGGAACAAT
GACGCCCTGCGCCAGGCAAAGCAGGAGTCCACTGAGTACCGGAGACAGGTGCAGTCCCTCACCTGTGAAG
TGGATGCCCTTAAAGGAACCAATGAGTCCCTGGAACGCCAGATGCGTGAAATGGAAGAGAACTTTGCCGT
TGAAGCTGCTAACTACCAAGACACTATTGGCCGCCTGCAGGATGAGATTCAGAATATGAAGGAGGAAATG
GCTCGTCACCTTCGTGAATACCAAGACCTGCTCAATGTTAAGATGGCCCTTGACATTGAGATTGCCACCT
ACAGGAAGCTGCTGGAAGGCGAGGAGAGCAGGATTTCTCTGCCTCTTCCAAACTTTTCCTCCCTGAACCT
GAGGGAAACTAATCTGGATTCACTCCCTCTGGTTGATACCCACTCAAAAAGGACACTTCTGATTAAGACG
GTTGAAACTAGAGATGGACAGGTTATCAACGAAACTTCTCAGCATCACGATGACCTTGAAGGGGATCCAC
CGGTCGCCACCGGATCCGAAATCGGTACTGGCTTTCCATTCGACCCCCATTATGTGGAAGTCCTGGGCGA
GCGCATGCACTACGTCGATGTTGGTCCGCGCGATGGCACCCCTGTGCTGTTCCTGCACGGTAACCCGACC
TCCTCCTACGTGTGGCGCAACATCATCCCGCATGTTGCACCGACCCATCGCTGCATTGCTCCAGACCTGA
TCGGTATGGGCAAATCCGACAAACCAGACCTGGGTTATTTCTTCGACGACCACGTCCGCTTCATGGATGC
CTTCATCGAAGCCCTGGGTCTGGAAGAGGTCGTCCTGGTCATTCACGCCTGGGGCTCCGCTCTGGGTTTC
CACTGGGCCAAGCGCAATCCAGAGCGCGTCAAAGGTATTGCATTTATGGAGTTCATCCGCCCTATCCCGA
CCTGGGACGAATGGCCAGAATTTGCCCGCGAGACCTTCCAGGCCTTCCGCACCACCGACGTCGGCCGCAA
GCTGATCATCGATCAGAACGTTTTTATCGAGGGTACGCTGCCGATGGGTGTCGTCCGCCCGCTGACTGAA
GTCGAGATGGACCATTACCGCGAGCCGTTCCTGAATCCTGTTGACCGCGAGCCACTGTGGCGCTTCCCAA
ACGAGCTGCCAATCGCCGGTGAGCCAGCGAACATCGTCGCGCTGGTCGAAGAATACATGGACTGGCTGCA
CCAGTCCCCTGTCCCGAAGCTGCTGTTCTGGGGCACCCCAGGCGTTCTGATCCCACCGGCCGAAGCCGCT
CGCCTGGCCAAAAGCCTGCCTAACTGCAAGGCTGTGGACATCGGCCCGGGTCTGAATCTGCTGCAAGAAG
ACAACCCGGACCTGATCGGCAGCGAGATCGCGCGCTGGCTGTCTACTCTGGAGATTTCCGGTGAGGGCAG
AGGAAGTCTGCTAACATGCGGTGACGTCGAGGAGAATCCTGGCCCAGTGAGCAAGGGCGAGGAGCTGTTC
ACCGGGGTGGTGCCCATCCTGGTCGAGCTGGACGGCGACGTAAACGGCCACAAGTTCAGCGTGTCCGGCG
AGGGCGAGGGCGATGCCACCTACGGCAAGCTGACCCTGAAGTTCATCTGCACCACCGGCAAGCTGCCCGT
GCCCTGGCCCACCCTCGTGACCACCCTGACCTACGGCGTGCAGTGCTTCAGCCGCTACCCCGACCACATG
AAGCAGCACGACTTCTTCAAGTCCGCCATGCCCGAAGGCTACGTCCAGGAGCGCACCATCTTCTTCAAGG
ACGACGGCAACTACAAGACCCGCGCCGAGGTGAAGTTCGAGGGCGACACCCTGGTGAACCGCATCGAGCT
GAAGGGCATCGACTTCAAGGAGGACGGCAACATCCTGGGGCACAAGCTGGAGTACAACTACAACAGCCAC
AACGTCTATATCATGGCCGACAAGCAGAAGAACGGCATCAAGGTGAACTTCAAGATCCGCCACAACATCG
AGGACGGCAGCGTGCAGCTCGCCGACCACTACCAGCAGAACACCCCCATCGGCGACGGCCCCGTGCTGCT
GCCCGACAACCACTACCTGAGCACCCAGTCCGCCCTGAGCAAAGACCCCAACGAGAAGCGCGATCACATG
GTCCTGCTGGAGTTCGTGACCGCCGCCGGGATCACTCTCGGCATGGACGAGCTGTACAAGTGATCTAGAG
GGCCCGTTTAAACCCGCTGATCAGCCTCGACTGTGCCTTCTAGTTGCCAGCCATCTGTTGTTTGCCCCTC
CCCCGTGCCTTCCTTGACCCTGGAAGGTGCCACTCCCACTGTCCTTTCCTAATAAAATGAGGAAATTGCA
TCGCATTGTCTGAGTAGGTGTCATTCTATTCTGGGGGGTGGGGTGGGGCAGGACAGCAAGGGGGAGGATT
GGGAAGACAATAGCAGGCATGCTGGGGATGCGGTGGGCTCTATGGCTTCTGAGGCGGAAAGAACCAGCTG
GGGCTCTAGGGGGTATCCCC
[124 nt withheld, positions 4431-4554]
C
[91 nt withheld, positions 4556-4646]
AGGGTGATGGTTCACGTACCTAGAAGTTCCTATTCCGAAGTTCCTATTCTCTAGAAAGTATAGGAACTTC
CTTGGCCAAAAAGCCTGAACTCACCGCGACGTCTGTCGAGAAGTTTCTGATCGAAAAGTTCGACAGCGTC
TCCGACCTGATGCAGCTCTCGGAGGGCGAAGAATCTCGTGCTTTCAGCTTCGATGTAGGAGGGCGTGGAT
ATGTCCTGCGGGTAAATAGCTGCGCCGATGGTTTCTACAAAGATCGTTATGTTTATCGGCACTTTGCATC
GGCCGCGCTCCCGATTCCGGAAGTGCTTGACATTGGGGAATTCAGCGAGAGCCTGACCTATTGCATCTCC
CGCCGTGCACAGGGTGTCACGTTGCAAGACCTGCCTGAAACCGAACTGCCCGCTGTTCTGCAGCCGGTCG
CGGAGGCCATGGATGCGATCGCTGCGGCCGATCTTAGCCAGACGAGCGGGTTCGGCCCATTCGGACCGCA
AGGAATCGGTCAATACACTACATGGCGTGATTTCATATGCGCGATTGCTGATCCCCATGTGTATCACTGG
CAAACTGTGATGGACGACACCGTCAGTGCGTCCGTCGCGCAGGCTCTCGATGAGCTGATGCTTTGGGCCG
AGGACTGCCCCGAAGTCCGGCACCTCGTGCACGCGGATTTCGGCTCCAACAATGTCCTGACGGACAATGG
CCGCATAACAGCGGTCATTGACTGGAGCGAGGCGATGTTCGGGGATTCCCAATACGAGGTCGCCAACATC
TTCTTCTGGAGGCCGTGGTTGGCTTGTATGGAGCAGCAGACGCGCTACTTCGAGCGGAGGCATCCGGAGC
TTGCAGGATCGCCGCGGCTCCGGGCGTATATGCTCCGCATTGGTCTTGACCAACTCTATCAGAGCTTGGT
TGACGGCAATTTCGATGATGCAGCTTGGGCGCAGGGTCGATGCGACGCAATCGTCCGATCCGGAGCCGGG
ACTGTCGGGCGTACACAAATCGCCCGCAGAAGCGCGGCCGTCTGGACCGATGGCTGTGTAGAAGTACTCG
CCGATAGTGGAAACCGACGCCCCAGCACTCGTCCGAGGGCAAAGGAATAGCACGTACTACGAGATTTCGA
TTCCACCGCCGCCTTCTATGAAAGGTTGGGCTTCGGAATCGTTTTCCGGGACGCCGGCTGGATGATCCTC
CAGCGCGGGGATCTCATGCTGGAGTTCTTCGCCCACCCCAACTTGTTTATTGCAGCTTATAATGGTTACA
AATAAAGCAATAGCATCACAAATTTCACAAATAAAGCATTTTTTTCACTGCATTCTAGTTGTGGTTTGTC
CAAACTCATCAATGTATCTTATCATGTCTGTATACCGTCGACCTCTAGCTAGAGCTTGGCGTAATCATGG
TCATAGCTGTTTCCTGTGTGAAATTGTTATCCGCTCACAATTCCACACAACATACGAGCCGGAAGCATAA
AGTGTAAAGCCTGGGGTGCCTAATGAGTGAGCTAACTCACATTAATTGCGTTGCGCTCACTGCCCGCTTT
CCAGTCGGGAAACCTGTCGTGCCAGCTGCATTAATGAATCGGCCAACGCGCGGGGAGAGGCGGTTTGCGT
ATTGGGCGCTCTTCCGCTTCCTCGCTCACTGACTCGCTGCGCTCGGTCGTTCGGCTGCGGCGAGCGGTAT
CAGCTCACTCAAAGGCGGTAATACGGTTATCCACAGAATCAGGGGATAACGCAGGAAAGAACATGTGAGC
AAAAGGCCAGCAAAAGGCCAGGAACCGTAAAAAGGCCGCGTTGCTGGCGTTTTTCCATAGGCTCCGCCCC
CTGACGAGCATCACAAAAATCGACGCTCAAGTCAGAGGTGGCGAAACCCGACAGGACTATAAAGATACCA
GGCGTTTCCCCCTGGAAGCTCCCTCGTGCGCTCTCCTGTTCCGACCCTGCCGCTTACCGGATACCTGTCC
GCCTTTCTCCCTTCGGGAAGCGTGGCGCTTTCTCATAGCTCACGCTGTAGGTATCTCAGTTCGGTGTAGG
TCGTTCGCTCCAAGCTGGGCTGTGTGCACGAACCCCCCGTTCAGCCCGACCGCTGCGCCTTATCCGGTAA
CTATCGTCTTGAGTCCAACCCGGTAAGACACGACTTATCGCCACTGGCAGCAGCCACTGGTAACAGGATT
AGCAGAGCGAGGTATGTAGGCGGTGCTACAGAGTTCTTGAAGTGGTGGCCTAACTACGGCTACACTAGAA
GAACAGTATTTGGTATCTGCGCTCTGCTGAAGCCAGTTACCTTCGGAAAAAGAGTTGGTAGCTCTTGATC
CGGCAAACAAACCACCGCTGGTAGCGGTGGTTTTTTTGTTTGCAAGCAGCAGATTACGCGCAGAAAAAAA
GGATCTCAAGAAGATCCTTTGATCTTTTCTACGGGGTCTGACGCTCAGTGGAACGAAAACTCACGTTAAG
GGATTTTGGTCATGAGATTATCAAAAAGGATCTTCACCTAGATCCTTTTAAATTAAAAATGAAGTTTTAA
ATCAATCTAAAGTATATATGAGTAAACTTGGTCTGACAGTTACCAATGCTTAATCAGTGAGGCACCTATC
TCAGCGATCTGTCTATTTCGTTCATCCATAGTTGCCTGACTCCCCGTCGTGTAGATAACTACGATACGGG
AGGGCTTACCATCTGGCCCCAGTGCTGCAATGATACCGCGAGACCCACGCTCACCGGCTCCAGATTTATC
AGCAATAAACCAGCCAGCCGGAAGGGCCGAGCGCAGAAGTGGTCCTGCAACTTTATCCGCCTCCATCCAG
TCTATTAATTGTTGCCGGGAAGCTAGAGTAAGTAGTTCGCCAGTTAATAGTTTGCGCAACGTTGTTGCCA
TTGCTACAGGCATCGTGGTGTCACGCTCGTCGTTTGGTATGGCTTCATTCAGCTCCGGTTCCCAACGATC
AAGGCGAGTTACATGATCCCCCATGTTGTGCAAAAAAGCGGTTAGCTCCTTCGGTCCTCCGATCGTTGTC
AGAAGTAAGTTGGCCGCAGTGTTATCACTCATGGTTATGGCAGCACTGCATAATTCTCTTACTGTCATGC
CATCCGTAAGATGCTTTTCTGTGACTGGTGAGTACTCAACCAAGTCATTCTGAGAATAGTGTATGCGGCG
ACCGAGTTGCTCTTGCCCGGCGTCAATACGGGATAATACCGCGCCACATAGCAGAACTTTAAAAGTGCTC
ATCATTGGAAAACGTTCTTCGGGGCGAAAACTCTCAAGGATCTTACCGCTGTTGAGATCCAGTTCGATGT
AACCCACTCGTGCACCCAACTGATCTTCAGCATCTTTTACTTTCACCAGCGTTTCTGGGTGAGCAAAAAC
AGGAAGGCAAAATGCCGCAAAAAAGGGAATAAGGGCGACACGGAAATGTTGAATACTCATACTCTTCCTT
TTTCAATATTATTGAAGCATTTATCAGGGTTATTGTCTCATGAGCGGATACATATTTGAATGTATTTAGA
AAAATAAACAAATAGGGGTTCCGCGCACATTTCCCCGAAAAGTGCCACCTGACGTC
